>Addgene plasmid #109830 | pHH0103_PUF60_RRM | addgene full sequence | sequence record 213877 | Addgene NGS Result
TTGACAATTAATCATCGGCTCGTATAATGTGTGGAATTGTGAGCGGATAACAATTTCACACAGGAAACAG
CCAGTCCGTTTAGGTGTTTTCACGAGCACTTCACCAACAAGGACCATAGATTATGAAAATCGAAGAACAC
CATCACCATCACCATTCCAGCGGTAAGCTTATGTCCCCTATACTAGGTTATTGGAAAATTAAGGGCCTTG
TGCAACCCACTCGACTTCTTTTGGAATATCTTGAAGAAAAATATGAAGAGCATTTGTATGAGCGCGATGA
AGGTGATAAATGGCGAAACAAAAAGTTTGAATTGGGTTTGGAGTTTCCCAATCTTCCTTATTATATTGAT
GGTGATGTTAAATTAACACAGTCTATGGCCATCATACGTTATATAGCTGACAAGCACAACATGTTGGGTG
GTTGTCCAAAAGAGCGTGCAGAGATTTCAATGCTTGAAGGAGCGGTTTTGGATATTAGATACGGTGTTTC
GAGAATTGCATATAGTAAAGACTTTGAAACTCTCAAAGTTGATTTTCTTAGCAAGCTACCTGAAATGCTG
AAAATGTTCGAAGATCGTTTATGTCATAAAACATATTTAAATGGTGATCATGTAACCCATCCTGACTTCA
TGTTGTATGACGCTCTTGATGTTGTTTTATACATGGACCCAATGTGCCTGGATGCGTTCCCAAAATTAGT
TTGTTTTAAAAAACGTATTGAAGCTATCCCACAAATTGATAAGTACTTGAAATCCAGCAAGTATATAGCA
TGGCCTTTGCAGGGCTGGCAAGCCACGTTTGGTGGTGGCGACCATCCTCCAAAATCGGATCTGGAAGTTC
TGTTCCAGGGGCCCCTGTCCAGCGGTCTGGTTCCGCGTGGTTCCGGTACCGCGGCCCAGCCGGCCGAGTC
TACCGTAATGGTTCTGCGTAACATGGTGGATCCGAAAGATATCGACGACGACCTGGAAGGCGAAGTTACT
GAAGAGTGCGGCAAATTCGGTGCCGTCAATCGCGTGATTATCTACCAAGAAAAGCAGGGTGAAGAAGAAG
ACGCGGAGATCATCGTTAAAATTTTCGTGGAATTCTCCATTGCGAGCGAGACGCACAAAGCGATCCAGGC
TCTGAACGGTCGCTGGTTTGCTGGCCGTAAAGTAGTTGCAGAAGTTTATGACCAGGAACGTTTCGATAAC
TCCGATCTGTCTGCAGCGGCCGCATA
[142 nt withheld, positions 1217-1358]
C
[98 nt withheld, positions 1360-1457]
AGTTTGTACTGGTGACGAAACTCAGTGTCTAGCTAGAGTGGC
[149 nt withheld, positions 1500-1648]
T
[41 nt withheld, positions 1650-1690]
T
[62 nt withheld, positions 1692-1753]
A
[35 nt withheld, positions 1755-1789]
CCTCCCTCAATCGGTTGAATGTCGCCCTTTTGTCTTTGGCGCTGGTAAACCATATGAA
[86 nt withheld, positions 1848-1933]
T
[54 nt withheld, positions 1935-1988]
CTAGCGCCGCCCTATACCTTGTCTGCCTCCCCGCGTTGCGTCGCGGTGCATGGAGCCGGGCCACCTCGAC
CTGAATGGAAGCCGGCGGCACCTCGCTAACGGATTCACCACTCCAAGAATTGGAGCCAATCAATTCTTGC
GGAGAACTGTGAATGCGCAAACCAACCCTTGGCAGAACATATCCATCGCGTCCGCCATCTCCAGCAGCCG
CACGCGGCGCATCTCGGGCAGCGTTGGGTCCTGGCCACGGGTGCGCATGATCGTGCTCCTGTCGTTGAGG
ACCCGGCTAGGCTGGCGGGGTTGCCTTACTGGTTAGCAGAATGAATCACCGATACGCGAGCGAACGTGAA
GCGACTGCTGCTGCAAAACGTCTGCGACCTGAGCAACAACATGAATGGTCTTCGGTTTCCGTGTTTCGTA
AAGTCTGGAAACGCGGAAGTCAGCGCCCTGCACCATTATGTTCCGGATCTGCATCGCAGGATGCTGCTGG
CTACCCTGTGGAACACCTACATCTGTATTAACGAAGCGCTGGCATTGACCCTGAGTGATTTTTCTCTGGT
CCCGCCGCATCCATACCGCCAGTTGTTTACCCTCACAACGTTCCAGTAACCGGGCATGTTCATCATCAGT
AACCCGTATCGTGAGCATCCTCTCTCGTTTCATCGGTATCATTACCCCCATGAACAGAAATCCCCCTTAC
ACGGAGGCATCAGTGACCAAACAGGAAAAAACCGCCCTTAACATGGCCCGCTTTATCAGAAGCCAGACAT
TAACGCTTCTGGAGAAACTCAACGAGCTGGACGCGGATGAACAGGCAGACATCTGTGAATCGCTTCACGA
CCACGCTGATGAGCTTTACCGCAGGATCCGCGAAATTGTAAGCGTTAATATTTTGTTAAAATTCGCGTTA
AATTTTTGTTAAATCAGCTCATTTTTTAACCAATAGGCCGAAATCGGCAAAATCCCTTATAAATCAAAAG
AATAGACCGAGATAGGGT
[37 nt withheld, positions 2987-3023]
AAAGAACGTGGACTCCAACGTCAAAGG
[49 nt withheld, positions 3051-3099]
T
[91 nt withheld, positions 3101-3191]
G
[124 nt withheld, positions 3193-3316]
CGCGGATCCTGCCTCGCGCGTTTCGGTGATGACGGTGAAAACCTCTGACACATGCAGCTCCCGGAGACGG
TCACAGCTTGTCTGTAAGCGGATGCCGGGAGCAGACAAGCCCGTCAGGGCGCGTCAGCGGGTGTTGGCGG
GTGTCGGGGCGCAGCCATGACCCAGTCACGTAGCGATAGCGGAGTGTATACTGGCTTAACTATGCGGCAT
CAGAGCAGATTGTACTGAGAGTGCACCATATGCGGTGTGAAATACCGCACAGATGCGTAAGGAGAAAATA
CCGCATCAGGCGCTCTTCCGCTTCCTCGCTCACTGACTCGCTGCGCTCGGTCGTTCGGCTGCGGCGAGCG
GTATCAGCTCACTCAAAGGCGGTAATACGGTTATCCACAGAATCAGGGGATAACGCAGGAAAGAACATGT
GAGCAAAAGGCCAGCAAAAGGCCAGGAACCGTAAAAAGGCCGCGTTGCTGGCGTTTTTCCATAGGCTCCG
CCCCCCTGACGAGCATCACAAAAATCGACGCTCAAGTCAGAGGTGGCGAAACCCGACAGGACTATAAAGA
TACCAGGGTTTCCCCCTGGAAGCTCCCTCGTGCGCTCTCCTGTTCCGACCCTGCCGCTTACCGGATACCT
GTCCGCCTTTCTCCCTTCGGGAAGCGTGGCGCTTTCTCATAGCTCACGCTGTAGGTATCTCAGTTCGGTG
TAGGTCGTTCGCTCCAAGCTGGGCTGTGTGCACGAACCCCCCGTTCAGCCCGACCGCTGCGCCTTATCCG
GTAACTATCGTCTTGAGTCCAACCCGGTAAGACACGACTTATCGCCACTGGCAGCAGCCACTGGTAACAG
GATTAGCAGAGCGAGGTATGTAGGCGGTGCTACAGAGTTCTTGAAGTGGTGGCCTAACTACGGCTACACT
AGAAGGACAGTATTTGGTATCTGCGCTCTGCTGAAGCCAGTTACCTTCGGAAAAAGAGTTGGTAGCTCTT
GATCCGGCAAACAAACCACCGCTGGTAGCGGTGGTTTTTTTGTTTGCAAGCAGCAGATTACGCGCAGAAA
AAAAGGATCTCAAGAAGATCCTTTGATCTTTTCTACGGGGTCTGACGCTCAGTGGAACGAAAACTCACGT
TAAGGGATTTTGGTCATGAGATTATCAAAAAGGATCTTCACCTAGATCCTTTTAAATTAAAAATGAAGTT
TTAAATCAATCTAAAGTATATATGAGTAAACTTGGTCTGACAGTTACCAATGCTTAATCAGTGAGGCACC
TATCTCAGCGATCTGTCTATTTCGTTCATCCATAGTTGCCTGACTCCCCGTCGTGTAGATAACTACGATA
CGGGAGGGCTTACCATCTGGCCCCAGTGCTGCAATGATACCGCGAGACCCACGCTCACCGGCTCCAGATT
TATCAGCAATAAACCAGCCAGCCGGAAGGGCCGAGCGCAGAAGTGGTCCTGCAACTTTATCCGCCTCCAT
CCAGTCTATTAATTGTTGCCGGGAAGCTAGAGTAAGTAGTTCGCCAGTTAATAGTTTGCGCAACGTTGTT
GCCATTGCTGCAGGCATCGTGGTGTCACGCTCGTCGTTTGGTATGGCTTCATTCAGCTCCGGTTCCCAAC
GATCAAGGCGAGTTACATGATCCCCCATGTTGTGCAAAAAAGCGGTTAGCTCCTTCGGTCCTCCGATCGT
TGTCAGAAGTAAGTTGGCCGCAGTGTTATCACTCATGGTTATGGCAGCACTGCATAATTCTCTTACTGTC
ATGCCATCCGTAAGATGCTTTTCTGTGACTGGTGAGTACTCAACCAAGTCATTCTGAGAATAGTGTATGC
GGCGACCGAGTTGCTCTTGCCCGGCGTCAACACGGGATAATACCGCGCCACATAGCAGAACTTTAAAAGT
GCTCATCATTGGAAAACGTTCTTCGGGGCGAAAACTCTCAAGGATCTTACCGCTGTTGAGATCCAGTTCG
ATGTAACCCACTCGTGCACCCAACTGATCTTCAGCATCTTTTACTTTCACCAGCGTTTCTGGGTGAGCAA
AAACAGGAAGGCAAAATGCCGCAAAAAAGGGAATAAGGGCGACACGGAAATGTTGAATACTCATACTCTT
CCTTTTTCAATATTATTGAAGCATTTATCAGGGTTATTGTCTCATGAGCGGATACATATTTGAATGTATT
TAGAAAAATAAACAAATAGGGGTTCCGCGCACATTTCCCCGAAAAGTGCCACCTGACGTCTAAGAAACCA
TTATTATCATGACATTAACCTATAAAAATAGGCGTATCACGAGGCCCTTTCGTCTTCAAGAATTCCCGAC
ACCATCGAATGGTGCAAAACCTTTCGCGGTATGGCATGATAGCGCCCGGAAGAGAGTCAATTCAGGGTGG
TGAATGTGAAACCAGTAACGTTATACGATGTCGCAGAGTATGCCGGTGTCTCTTATCAGACCGTTTCCCG
CGTGGTGAACCAGGCCAGCCACGTTTCTGCGAAAACGCGGGAAAAAGTGGAAGCGGCGATGGCGGAGCTG
AATTACATTCCCAACCGCGTGGCACAACAACTGGCGGGCAAACAGTCGTTGCTGATTGGCGTTGCCACCT
CCAGTCTGGCCCTGCACGCGCCGTCGCAAATTGTCGCGGCGATTAAATCTCGCGCCGATCAACTGGGTGC
CAGCGTGGTGGTGTCGATGGTAGAACGAAGCGGCGTCGAAGCCTGTAAAGCGGCGGTGCACAATCTTCTC
GCGCAACGCGTCAGTGGGCTGATCATTAACTATCCGCTGGATGACCAGGATGCCATTGCTGTGGAAGCTG
CCTGCACTAATGTTCCGGCGTTATTTCTTGATGTCTCTGACCAGACACCCATCAACAGTATTATTTTCTC
CCATGAAGACGGTACGCGACTGGGCGTGGAGCATCTGGTCGCATTGGGTCACCAGCAAATCGCGCTGTTA
GCGGGCCCATTAAGTTCTGTCTCGGCGCGTCTGCGTCTGGCTGGCTGGCATAAATATCTCACTCGCAATC
AAATTCAGCCGATAGCGGAACGGGAAGGCGACTGGAGTGCCATGTCCGGTTTTCAACAAACCATGCAAAT
GCTGAATGAGGGCATCGTTCCCACTGCGATGCTGGTTGCCAACGATCAGATGGCGCTGGGCGCAATGCGC
GCCATTACCGAGTCCGGGCTGCGCGTTGGTGCGGATATCTCGGTAGTGGGATACGACGATACCGAAGACA
GCTCATGTTATATCCCGCCGTTAACCACCATCAAACAGGATTTTCGCCTGCTGGGGCAAACCAGCGTGGA
CCGCTTGCTGCAACTCTCTCAGGGCCAGGCGGTGAAGGGCAATCAGCTGTTGCCCGTCTCACTGGTGAAA
AGAAAAACCACCCTGGCGCCCAATACGCAAACCGCCTCTCCCCGCGCGTTGGCCGATTCATTAATGCAGC
TGGCACGACAGGTTTCCCGACTGGAAAGCGGGCAGTGAGCGCAACGCAATTAATGTAAGTTAGCTCACTC
ATTAGGCACAATTCTCATGTTTGACAGCTTATCATCGACTGCACGGTGCACCAATGCTTCTGGCGTCAGG
CAGCCATCGGAAGCTGTGGTATGGCTGTGCAGGTCGTAAATCACTGCATAATTCGTGTCGCTCAAGGCGC
ACTCCCGTTCTGGATAATGTTTTTTGCGCCGACATCATAACGGTTCTGGCAAATATTCTGAAATGAGCTG
Features (pLannotate 1.2.2; 21 found; start..end, strand, type, name):
      1..29      +  promoter       tac promoter: strong E. coli promoter; hybrid between the trp and lac UV5 promoters
     37..53      +  protein_bind   lac operator: The lac repressor binds to the lac operator to inhibit transcription in E. coli. This inhibition can be relieved by adding lactose or isopropyl-β-D-thiogalactopyranoside (IPTG). lac repressor encoded by lacI
    138..155     +  CDS            6xHis: 6xHis affinity tag
    171..824     +  CDS            GST26_SCHJA: Experimental evidence at protein level: Swiss-Prot protein existence level 1. GST isoenzymes appear to play a central role in the parasite detoxification system. Other functions are also suspected including a role in increasing the solubility of haematin in the parasite gut. From Schistosoma japonicum (Blood fluke).
    906..1205    +  CDS            PUF60 (fragment): PUF60_HUMAN - Also known as FIR, ROBPI, SIAHBP1. Experimental evidence at protein level: Swiss-Prot protein existence level 1. DNA- and RNA-binding protein, involved in several nuclear processes such as pre-mRNA splicing, apoptosis and transcription regulation. In association with FUBP1 regulates MYC transcription at the P2 promoter through the core-TFIIH basal transcription factor. Acts as a transcriptional repressor through the core-TFIIH basal transcription factor. Represses FUBP1-induced transcriptional activation but not basal transcription. Decreases ERCC3 helicase activity. Does not rep
   1221..1268    +  terminator     fd terminator (sequence withheld): central terminator from bacteriophage fd (Otsuka and Kunisawa, 1982)
   1273..1485    +  CDS            M13 gene III (fragment) (sequence partly withheld): pIII; III; minor coat protein
   1500..1970    +  CDS            M13 gene III (fragment) (sequence partly withheld): pIII; III; minor coat protein
   1992..2062    +  CDS            TcR (fragment): tetracycline efflux protein; tet; confers resistance to tetracycline
   2304..2684    -  CDS            YPB1_ECOLX: Protein predicted: Swiss-Prot protein existence level 4. From Escherichia coli.
   2701..2852    +  CDS            rop (fragment): Rop protein, which maintains plasmids at low copy number; rop
   2888..3316    -  rep_origin     f1 ori (sequence partly withheld): f1 bacteriophage origin of replication; arrow indicates direction of (+) strand synthesis
   3325..3364    +  CDS            rop (fragment): Rop protein, which maintains plasmids at low copy number; rop
   3466..3606    +  misc_feature   bom: basis of mobility region from pBR322
   3792..4379    -  rep_origin     ori: high-copy-number ColE1/pMB1/pBR322/pUC origin of replication
   4550..5410    -  CDS            AmpR: β-lactamase; bla; confers resistance to ampicillin, carbenicillin, and related antibiotics
   5411..5515    -  promoter       AmpR promoter: bla
   5624..5701    +  promoter       lacIq promoter: lacI (mutant); In the lacIq allele, a single base change in the promoter boosts expression of the lacI gene about 10-fold.
   5702..6784    +  CDS            lacI: lac repressor; lacI; The lac repressor binds to the lac operator to inhibit transcription in E. coli. This inhibition can be relieved by adding lactose or isopropyl-β-D-thiogalactopyranoside (IPTG).
   6797..6818    +  protein_bind   CAP binding site: CAP binding activates transcription in the presence of cAMP. E. coli catabolite activator protein
   6837..6854    +  promoter       tet promoter (fragment): E. coli promoter for tetracycline efflux protein gene
