[The description below was written by a language model from this plasmid's Addgene catalogue record and pLannotate feature annotations shown in this document.]
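Description:
pHH0103_PUF60_RRM is a 7,026-nt bacterial expression plasmid built on the pHH0103 backbone for producing and purifying an RNA recognition motif (RRM) domain of human PUF60, a DNA- and RNA-binding protein involved in pre-mRNA splicing, apoptosis and transcriptional regulation (also known as FIR, RoBPI or SIAHBP1). The domain fragment, annotated as about 300 nt of PUF60 coding sequence, was inserted by restriction cloning between SfiI and NotI sites. It lies downstream of a 6xHis tag and the Schistosoma japonicum glutathione S-transferase coding sequence, an arrangement consistent with an N-terminally His- and GST-tagged fusion suited to nickel or glutathione affinity purification. Transcription is driven by the strong hybrid tac promoter under control of a lac operator. The plasmid carries its own lacI gene behind the lacIq promoter, so expression is repressed until induced with IPTG. A bacteriophage fd terminator follows the insert.

The plasmid is maintained in E. coli through a ColE1/pMB1-type origin and selected with ampicillin via the β-lactamase gene. The catalogue lists it as low copy, although the rop sequence appears only as fragments interrupted by an f1 origin, which would allow single-stranded DNA production with helper phage. The table also shows M13 gene III fragments lying after the terminator, a pBR322 bom site, and small remnants of the tetracycline resistance gene and its promoter. These suggest derivation from a pBR322-based phagemid, though the record does not state this lineage. The associated work is a large-scale survey of ligands for peptide recognition modules, so the purified domain was presumably used as a target in binding selections.
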