Addgene plasmid #109830: pHH0103_PUF60_RRM
Purpose: Protein expression and purification of PUF60_RRM
Depositing lab: Sachdev Sidhu. Depositing organization: University of Toronto. Publication: Large-scale survey and database of high affinity ligands for peptide recognition modules. Teyra J, Kelil A, Jain S, Helmy M, Jajodia R, Hooda Y, Gu J, D'Cruz AA, Nicholson SE, Min J, Sudol M, Kim PM, Bader GD, Sidhu SS. Mol Syst Biol. 2020 Dec;16(12):e9310. doi: 10.15252/msb.20199310. PubMed 33438817.
Backbone
  Vector backbone: pHH0103
  Vector type: Bacterial Expression
Growth in bacteria
  Bacterial resistance: Ampicillin, 100 μg/mL
  Growth temperature: 37°C
  Growth strain: DH5alpha
  Copy number: Low Copy
Gene/Insert
  Gene/Insert name: PUF60_RRM
  Species: H. sapiens (human)
  Entrez Gene: PUF60 (a.k.a. FIR, RoBPI, SIAHBP1, VRJS)
  Cloning method: Restriction Enzyme; 5′ cloning site Sfi1 (unknown if destroyed); 3′ cloning site Not1 (unknown if destroyed)
Terms and licenses: Academic/Nonprofit Terms; Industry Terms: Not Available to Industry
How to cite: pHH0103_PUF60_RRM was a gift from Sachdev Sidhu (Addgene plasmid # 109830 ; http://n2t.net/addgene:109830 ; RRID:Addgene_109830)
