>Addgene plasmid #109830 | pHH0103_PUF60_RRM | depositor partial sequence | sequence record 206782 | pHH0103_PUF60_RRM sequence 321 bps
GGCCCAGCCGGCCGAGTCTACCGTAATGGTTCTGCGTAACATGGTGGATCCGAAAGATATCGACGACGAC
CTGGAAGGCGAAGTTACTGAAGAGTGCGGCAAATTCGGTGCCGTCAATCGCGTGATTATCTACCAAGAAA
AGCAGGGTGAAGAAGAAGACGCGGAGATCATCGTTAAAATTTTCGTGGAATTCTCCATTGCGAGCGAGAC
GCACAAAGCGATCCAGGCTCTGAACGGTCGCTGGTTTGCTGGCCGTAAAGTAGTTGCAGAAGTTTATGAC
CAGGAACGTTTCGATAACTCCGATCTGTCTGCAGCGGCCGC
